Addgene plasmid #8708: Stat3 S727A pRc/CMV
Depositing lab: Jim Darnell. Depositing organization: Rockefeller University. Publication: Mapping of Stat3 serine phosphorylation to a single residue (727) and evidence that serine phosphorylation has no influence on DNA binding of Stat1 and Stat3. Wen Z, Darnell JE Jr. Nucleic Acids Res 1997 Jun 1;25(11):2062-7. 10.1093/nar/25.11.2062 PubMed 9153303.
Backbone
  Vector backbone: pRc/CMV
  Backbone manufacturer: Invitrogen
  Backbone size w/o insert (bp): 5500
  Vector type: Mammalian Expression
  Selectable markers: Neomycin (select with G418)
Growth in bacteria
  Bacterial resistance: Ampicillin, 100 μg/mL
  Growth temperature: 37°C
  Growth strain: DH5alpha
  Copy number: High Copy
Gene/Insert
  Gene/Insert name: Stat3 S727A (alt name: Stat3)
  Species: M. musculus (mouse)
  Insert size (bp): 3000
  Mutation: S727A (exhibits o serine phosphorylation either constitutive or induced) *see comments
  GenBank ID: U06922
  Entrez Gene: Stat3 (a.k.a. 1110034C02Rik, Aprf)
  Cloning method: Restriction Enzyme; 5′ cloning site NotI (not destroyed); 3′ cloning site ApaI (not destroyed)
  Sequencing primers: 5′ T7; 3′ SP6
Terms and licenses: Academic/Nonprofit Terms; Industry Terms: Not Available to Industry
Depositor comments: Diagnostic Restriction Digest with BamHI (3.2kb, 3.1kb, and 2.0kb). * E16K mutation found during QC
How to cite: Stat3 S727A pRc/CMV was a gift from Jim Darnell (Addgene plasmid # 8708 ; http://n2t.net/addgene:8708 ; RRID:Addgene_8708)
