[The description below was written by a language model from this plasmid's Addgene catalogue record.]
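Description:
Stat3 S727A pRc/CMV is a mammalian expression plasmid built on the commercial pRc/CMV backbone (about 5.5 kb without insert). It is maintained in E. coli as a high-copy plasmid under ampicillin selection, and it carries a neomycin resistance marker so that transfected mammalian cells can be selected with G418, allowing stable lines as well as transient expression. The record does not include a feature table. The backbone name indicates that the insert is driven by the cytomegalovirus immediate-early promoter, although the promoter is not listed as a separate field. The use of T7 and SP6 as the 5′ and 3′ sequencing primers indicates that these phage promoter sites flank the cloning region.

The insert is a roughly 3 kb mouse Stat3 cDNA cloned between NotI (5′) and ApaI (3′), both sites being retained. It carries the S727A substitution, which replaces serine 727 with a non-phosphorylatable alanine. According to the record, this mutant shows no serine phosphorylation, whether constitutive or induced, consistent with the associated work that mapped Stat3 serine phosphorylation to this single residue and examined whether it affects DNA binding. No epitope tag or reporter is recorded. The construct is therefore suited to expressing a serine-phosphorylation-deficient Stat3 in mammalian cells, typically for comparison with wild-type protein in studies of how residue 727 contributes to Stat3 signalling and function. Users should note that quality-control sequencing by the repository found an additional E16K change in the coding sequence, which is not part of the intended design.
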