>Addgene plasmid #8708 | Stat3 S727A pRc/CMV | addgene partial sequence | sequence record 17171 | 8708 with SP6
CGAATTCCTTTTTTTTTTTTTTAATTTAAAGAGGAACCTCTGGGCTTAGTCCTAGCTTCTATGTGGATAT
TAGCAAGGTTGAAAGTGCAGAGCCAGGAGTTCCCAGCCTGGGGTATCAGCTCACAGAGTGGGGCAACAGG
ATGCCATGGGCACCAGGAGGCACTTGTCTAACAACCAACCCCGAGCTGCTGAAAAAGGAGGGCAGGCGGG
CAGGACAGGAGGTGTTCCCCTTGCTCCCTTCTGCTCTCAGCCCCATCCCCAGACTCAGAGGTGCTCTCCT
CTTTACATAATAGTTTATCACCCACACTCACTCATTTCTCTATTTTAAAAAGTGCCCAGATTGCCCAAAG
ATAGCAGAAGTAGGAAATTAAAAAAAAAAATCTGGAACCACAAAGTTAGGAGTTTCAGACGATATGGGGT
TCGGCTGCTTAGGGGTGG
