>Addgene plasmid #8708 | Stat3 S727A pRc/CMV | addgene partial sequence | sequence record 84133 | mStat3-Fwd 5'-TCACTTGGGTGGAAAAGGAC-3'
CAGTCTGTAGAGCCATACACCAAGCAGCAGCTGAACAACATGTCATTTGCTGAAATCATCATGGGCTATA
AGATCATGGATGCGACCAACATCCTGGTGTCTCCACTTGTCTACCTCTACCCCGACATTCCCAAGGAGGA
GGCATTTGGAAAGTACTGTAGGCCCGAGAGCCAGGAGCACCCCGAAGCCGACCCAGGTAGTGCTGCCCCG
TACCTGAAGACCAAGTTCATCTGTGTGACACCAACGACCTGCAGCAATACCATTGACCTGCCGATGGCCC
CCCGCACTTTAGATTCATTGATGCAGTTTGGAAATAACGGTGAAGGTGCTGAGCCCTCAGCAGGAGGGCA
GTTTGAGTCGCTCACGTTTGACATGGATCTGACCTCGGAGTGTGCTACCTCCCCCATGTGAGGAGCTGAA
ACCAGAAGCTGCAGAGACGTGACTTGAGACACCTGCCCCGTGCTCCACCCCTAAGCAGCCGAACCCCATA
TCGTCTGAAACTCCTAACTTTGTGGTTCCAGATTTTTTTTTTTAATTTCCTACTTCTGCTATCTTTGGGC
AATCTGGGCACTTTTTAAAATAGAGAAATGAGTGAGTGTGGGTGATAAACTATTATGTAAAGAGGAGAGC
ACCTCTGAGTCTGGGGATGGGGCTGAGAGCAGAAGGGAGCAAGGGGAACACCTCCTGTCCTGCCCGCCTG
CCCTCCTTTTTCAGCAGCTCGGGGTTGGTTGTTAGACAAGTGCCTCCTGGTGCCCATGGCATCCTGTTGC
CCCACTCTGTGAGCTGATACCCCAGGCTGGGAACTCCTGGCTCTGCACTTTCAACCTTGCTAATATCCAC
ATAGAAGCTAGGACTAAGCCCAGAGGTTCCTCTTTAAATTAAAAAAAAAAAAAAGGAATTCGATATCAAG
CTTATCGATACCGTCGACCTCGAGGGGGGGCCCTATTCTATAGTGTCACCTAAATGCTAGAGCTCGCTGA
TCAGCCTCGACTGTGCCTTCTAGTTGCCAGCCATCTGTTGTTTGCCCCTCCCCC
